Addgene plasmid #109585: p3E-Clta
Purpose: Multisite gateway vector for 3' tagging with Clathrin light chain a
Depositing lab: Rob Parton. Depositing organization: University of Queensland, Institute for Molecular Bioscience. Publication: In vivo cell biological screening identifies an endocytic capture mechanism for T-tubule formation. Hall TE, Martel N, Ariotti N, Xiong Z, Lo HP, Ferguson C, Rae J, Lim YW, Parton RG. Nat Commun. 2020 Jul 24;11(1):3711. doi: 10.1038/s41467-020-17486-w. PubMed 32709891.
Backbone
  Vector backbone: pDEST-actc1b-mKate2-ccdb
  Vector type: Zebrafish plasmids
Growth in bacteria
  Bacterial resistance: Kanamycin, 50 μg/mL
  Growth temperature: 37°C
  Growth strain: DH5alpha
  Copy number: High Copy
Gene/Insert
  Gene/Insert name: Clathrin light chain a
  Species: D. rerio (zebrafish)
  Entrez Gene: clta (a.k.a. wu:fb61d08, wu:fj48d06, zgc:73358)
  Cloning method: Gateway Cloning
Terms and licenses: Academic/Nonprofit Terms; Industry Terms: Not Available to Industry
How to cite: p3E-Clta was a gift from Rob Parton (Addgene plasmid # 109585 ; http://n2t.net/addgene:109585 ; RRID:Addgene_109585)
