[The description below was written by a language model from this plasmid's Addgene catalogue record and pLannotate feature annotations shown in this document.]
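Description:
p3E-Clta is a small (about 3.3 kb) 3' entry clone for multisite Gateway assembly, carrying the zebrafish clathrin light chain a (clta) coding sequence so that it can be recombined into the 3' position of a three-part expression construct. It is propagated in E. coli as a high-copy plasmid through a ColE1/pUC-type origin and selected with kanamycin through an aph(3')-Ia resistance gene. The catalogue lists pDEST-actc1b-mKate2-ccdb as the backbone. However, the annotated sequence looks like a compact donor-derived entry vector, not a destination vector. It has rrnB T1 and T2 terminators upstream of the recombination cassette, a T7 promoter flanking it, and short lacI and lacZα remnants. No actc1b promoter, mKate2 or ccdB feature is annotated. The listed backbone may instead describe the downstream vector this clone is meant to be used with, but the record does not say so.

The roughly 700 bp insert is annotated by similarity to bovine CLTA, which reflects homology-based matching rather than origin, since the record gives the species as D. rerio. It is flanked by an attR2 site on one side and, on the other, by a site detected as overlapping attB3 and partial attL matches. This is consistent with the attR2/attL3 arrangement of a 3' entry clone. There is no eukaryotic promoter or reporter in the plasmid. Expression depends on LR recombination with a 5' promoter entry clone, a middle entry clone and a destination vector, which places Clta downstream of the middle element, for example to make a fusion protein with Clta at the C-terminal end. The two sequence records (depositor and sequencing result) are the same length and show the same features with a different start point. The associated work concerns in vivo cell biological screening in zebrafish related to endocytosis and T-tubule formation.
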