Features (pLannotate 1.2.2; 11 found; start..end, strand, type, name):
    121..213     +  CDS            lacI (fragment): lac repressor; lacI; The lac repressor binds to the lac operator to inhibit transcription in E. coli. This inhibition can be relieved by adding lactose or isopropyl-β-D-thiogalactopyranoside (IPTG).
    268..295     -  terminator     rrnB T2 terminator: transcription terminator T2 from the E. coli rrnB gene
    427..470     +  terminator     rrnB T1 terminator: Escherichia coli rrnB; transcription terminator T1 from the E. coli rrnB gene
    517..553     -  CDS            lacZα (fragment): LacZα fragment of β-galactosidase; lacZ fragment
    624..747     -  protein_bind   attR2: mutant version of attR; recombination site for the Gateway® LR reaction LR Clonase™
    753..1448    +  CDS            CLTA: CLCA_BOVIN - Experimental evidence at protein level: Swiss-Prot protein existence level 1. Clathrin is the major protein of the polyhedral coat of coated pits and vesicles. Acts as component of the TACC3/ch- TOG/clathrin complex proposed to contribute to stabilization of kinetochore fibers of the mitotic spindle by acting as inter- microtubule bridge (By similarity). From Bos taurus (Bovine).
   1455..1475    -  protein_bind   attB3: mutant version of attB; core recombination site for the Gateway® BP reaction BP Clonase™
   1466..1551    -  protein_bind   attL1 (fragment): mutant version of attL; recombination site for the Gateway® LR reaction LR Clonase™
   1588..1606    -  promoter       T7 promoter: promoter for bacteriophage T7 RNA polymerase
   1740..2549    +  CDS            KanR: aminoglycoside phosphotransferase; aph(3')-Ia; confers resistance to kanamycin in bacteria or G418 (Geneticin®) in eukaryotes
   2696..3284    +  rep_origin     ori: high-copy-number ColE1/pMB1/pBR322/pUC origin of replication
>Addgene plasmid #109585 | p3E-Clta | depositor full sequence | sequence record 206522 | Full Sequence
CTTTCCTGCGTTATCCCCTGATTCTGTGGATAACCGTATTACCGCCTTTGAGTGAGCTGATACCGCTCGC
CGCAGCCGAACGACCGAGCGCAGCGAGTCAGTGAGCGAGGAAGCGGAAGAGCGCCCAATACGCAAACCGC
CTCTCCCCGCGCGTTGGCCGATTCATTAATGCAGCTGGCACGACAGGTTTCCCGACTGGAAAGCGGGCAG
TGAGCGCAACGCAATTAATACGCGTACCGCTAGCCAGGAAGAGTTTGTAGAAACGCAAAAAGGCCATCCG
TCAGGATGGCCTTCTGCTTAGTTTGATGCCTGGCAGTTTATGGCGGGCGTCCTGCCCGCCACCCTCCGGG
CCGTTGCTTCACAACGTTCAAATCCGCTCCCGGCGGATTTGTCCTACTCAGGAGAGCGTTCACCGACAAA
CAACAGATAAAACGAAAGGCCCAGTCTTCCGACTGAGCCTTTCGTTTTATTTGATGCCTGGCAGTTCCCT
ACTCTCGCGTTAACGCTAGCATGGATGTTTTCCCAGTCACGACGTTGTAAAACGACGGCCAGTCTTAAGC
TCGGGCCCTGCAGCTCTAGAGCTCGAATTCTACAGGTCACTAATACCATCTAAGTAGTTGGTTCATAGTG
ACTGCATATGTTGTGTTTTACAGTATTATGTAGTCTGTTTTTTATGCAAAATCTAATTTAATATATTGAT
ATTTATATCATTTTACGTTTCTCGTTCAACTTTCTTGTACAAAGTGGCTGACGATTTCGATATGCTCAGT
GCCCCTCAAGGAAGCGCAGGGAACGGTGTCGGGGCAGACGAGGACCCGGCGGCGGCATTTCTGGCCCAGC
AAGAGAGCGAGATCGCTGGCATCGAGAATGACGAGGGCTTCAGCATCCTGGACAGCGGAGATGTGCCTTC
GTCCCTGAGCCAAGACCAGGACGGTGGAGCAATGAATGGAGATCTGCATGGGGAGAGTAATGGCCCTTCA
GATGTGTACGCGGCCATCTCCAGTGTGGATCGGTTGCAGGCTGAGCCGGAGAGCTTGAGGAAGTGGAGAG
AGGAGCAGCGAGATAGGCTGGAGGAGCTCGATGCGAACTCGCGTAAACAGGAGGCCGAGTGGAAAGAGAA
GGCAAAGCTGGAGCTGGAGGAATGGCACACCAGGCAGAACGAGCAGCTGGAGAAAACCAAAGTCAACAAC
AGGGTGCTGGATGAGGATTTCTACAAACAACCCTTCGCTGATCTGATTGGTTATGTCACTCACATTAACC
ATCCTTGCTACCGCCTAGACCAGGCGGCTGAGGAAGCCATGGTGTCGGAGCTGGATGAAAACAGTCCTGG
CACAGAATGGGAACGTGTGGCGCGTCTTTGCGATTTCAACCCTAAATCCAGCAAGCAGGCAAAGGATGTG
TCCCGCATGCGTTCAGTGCTCATCTCTCTTAAACAGGCTCCGCTCGTCCGCTAACAACTTTATTATACAA
AGTTGGCATTATAAAAAAGCATTGCTTATCAATTTGTTGCAACGAACAGGTCACTATCAGTCAAAATAAA
ATCATTATTTGGAGCTCCATGGTAGCGTTAACGCGGCCGCGATATCCCCTATAGTGAGTCGTATTACATG
GTCATAGCTGTTTCCTGGCAGCTCTGGCCCGTGTCTCAAAATCTCTGATGTTACATTGCACAAGATAAAA
ATATATCATCATGAACAATAAAACTGTCTGCTTACATAAACAGTAATACAAGGGGTGTTATGAGCCATAT
TCAACGGGAAACGTCGAGGCCGCGATTAAATTCCAACATGGATGCTGATTTATATGGGTATAAATGGGCT
CGCGATAATGTCGGGCAATCAGGTGCGACAATCTATCGCTTGTATGGGAAGCCCGATGCGCCAGAGTTGT
TTCTGAAACATGGCAAAGGTAGCGTTGCCAATGATGTTACAGATGAGATGGTCAGACTAAACTGGCTGAC
GGAATTTATGCCTCTTCCGACCATCAAGCATTTTATCCGTACTCCTGATGATGCATGGTTACTCACCACT
GCGATCCCCGGAAAAACAGCATTCCAGGTATTAGAAGAATATCCTGATTCAGGTGAAAATATTGTTGATG
CGCTGGCAGTGTTCCTGCGCCGGTTGCATTCGATTCCTGTTTGTAATTGTCCTTTTAACAGCGATCGCGT
ATTTCGTCTCGCTCAGGCGCAATCACGAATGAATAACGGTTTGGTTGATGCGAGTGATTTTGATGACGAG
CGTAATGGCTGGCCTGTTGAACAAGTCTGGAAAGAAATGCATAAACTTTTGCCATTCTCACCGGATTCAG
TCGTCACTCATGGTGATTTCTCACTTGATAACCTTATTTTTGACGAGGGGAAATTAATAGGTTGTATTGA
TGTTGGACGAGTCGGAATCGCAGACCGATACCAGGATCTTGCCATCCTATGGAACTGCCTCGGTGAGTTT
TCTCCTTCATTACAGAAACGGCTTTTTCAAAAATATGGTATTGATAATCCTGATATGAATAAATTGCAGT
TTCATTTGATGCTCGATGAGTTTTTCTAATCAGAATTGGTTAATTGGTTGTAACACTGGCAGAGCATTAC
GCTGACTTGACGGGACGGCGCAAGCTCATGACCAAAATCCCTTAACGTGAGTTACGCGTCGTTCCACTGA
GCGTCAGACCCCGTAGAAAAGATCAAAGGATCTTCTTGAGATCCTTTTTTTCTGCGCGTAATCTGCTGCT
TGCAAACAAAAAAACCACCGCTACCAGCGGTGGTTTGTTTGCCGGATCAAGAGCTACCAACTCTTTTTCC
GAAGGTAACTGGCTTCAGCAGAGCGCAGATACCAAATACTGTCCTTCTAGTGTAGCCGTAGTTAGGCCAC
CACTTCAAGAACTCTGTAGCACCGCCTACATACCTCGCTCTGCTAATCCTGTTACCAGTGGCTGCTGCCA
GTGGCGATAAGTCGTGTCTTACCGGGTTGGACTCAAGACGATAGTTACCGGATAAGGCGCAGCGGTCGGG
CTGAACGGGGGGTTCGTGCACACAGCCCAGCTTGGAGCGAACGACCTACACCGAACTGAGATACCTACAG
CGTGAGCATTGAGAAAGCGCCACGCTTCCCGAAGGGAGAAAGGCGGACAGGTATCCGGTAAGCGGCAGGG
TCGGAACAGGAGAGCGCACGAGGGAGCTTCCAGGGGGAAACGCCTGGTATCTTTATAGTCCTGTCGGGTT
TCGCCACCTCTGACTTGAGCGTCGATTTTTGTGATGCTCGTCAGGGGGGCGGAGCCTATGGAAAAACGCC
AGCAACGCGGCCTTTTTACGGTTCCTGGCCTTTTGCTGGCCTTTTGCTCACATGTT
