Features (pLannotate 1.2.2; 11 found; start..end, strand, type, name):
     30..725     +  CDS            CLTA: CLCA_BOVIN - Experimental evidence at protein level: Swiss-Prot protein existence level 1. Clathrin is the major protein of the polyhedral coat of coated pits and vesicles. Acts as component of the TACC3/ch- TOG/clathrin complex proposed to contribute to stabilization of kinetochore fibers of the mitotic spindle by acting as inter- microtubule bridge (By similarity). From Bos taurus (Bovine).
    732..752     -  protein_bind   attB3: mutant version of attB; core recombination site for the Gateway® BP reaction BP Clonase™
    743..828     -  protein_bind   attL1 (fragment): mutant version of attL; recombination site for the Gateway® LR reaction LR Clonase™
    865..883     -  promoter       T7 promoter: promoter for bacteriophage T7 RNA polymerase
   1017..1826    +  CDS            KanR: aminoglycoside phosphotransferase; aph(3')-Ia; confers resistance to kanamycin in bacteria or G418 (Geneticin®) in eukaryotes
   1973..2561    +  rep_origin     ori: high-copy-number ColE1/pMB1/pBR322/pUC origin of replication
   2744..2836    +  CDS            lacI (fragment): lac repressor; lacI; The lac repressor binds to the lac operator to inhibit transcription in E. coli. This inhibition can be relieved by adding lactose or isopropyl-β-D-thiogalactopyranoside (IPTG).
   2891..2918    -  terminator     rrnB T2 terminator: transcription terminator T2 from the E. coli rrnB gene
   3050..3093    +  terminator     rrnB T1 terminator: Escherichia coli rrnB; transcription terminator T1 from the E. coli rrnB gene
   3140..3176    -  CDS            lacZα (fragment): LacZα fragment of β-galactosidase; lacZ fragment
   3247..24      -  protein_bind   attR2 (across the origin): mutant version of attR; recombination site for the Gateway® LR reaction LR Clonase™
>Addgene plasmid #109585 | p3E-Clta | addgene full sequence | sequence record 222116 | Addgene NGS Result
GTTCAACTTTCTTGTACAAAGTGGCTGACGATTTCGATATGCTCAGTGCCCCTCAAGGAAGCGCAGGGAA
CGGTGTCGGGGCAGACGAGGACCCGGCGGCGGCATTTCTGGCCCAGCAAGAGAGCGAGATCGCTGGCATC
GAGAATGACGAGGGCTTCAGCATCCTGGACAGCGGAGATGTGCCTTCGTCCCTGAGCCAAGACCAGGACG
GTGGAGCAATGAATGGAGATCTGCATGGGGAGAGTAATGGCCCTTCAGATGTGTACGCGGCCATCTCCAG
TGTGGATCGGTTGCAGGCTGAGCCGGAGAGCTTGAGGAAGTGGAGAGAGGAGCAGCGAGATAGGCTGGAG
GAGCTCGATGCGAACTCGCGTAAACAGGAGGCCGAGTGGAAAGAGAAGGCAAAGCTGGAGCTGGAGGAAT
GGCACACCAGGCAGAACGAGCAGCTGGAGAAAACCAAAGTCAACAACAGGGTGCTGGATGAGGATTTCTA
CAAACAACCCTTCGCTGATCTGATTGGTTATGTCACTCACATTAACCATCCTTGCTACCGCCTAGACCAG
GCGGCTGAGGAAGCCATGGTGTCGGAGCTGGATGAAAACAGTCCTGGCACAGAATGGGAACGTGTGGCGC
GTCTTTGCGATTTCAACCCTAAATCCAGCAAGCAGGCAAAGGATGTGTCCCGCATGCGTTCAGTGCTCAT
CTCTCTTAAACAGGCTCCGCTCGTCCGCTAACAACTTTATTATACAAAGTTGGCATTATAAAAAAGCATT
GCTTATCAATTTGTTGCAACGAACAGGTCACTATCAGTCAAAATAAAATCATTATTTGGAGCTCCATGGT
AGCGTTAACGCGGCCGCGATATCCCCTATAGTGAGTCGTATTACATGGTCATAGCTGTTTCCTGGCAGCT
CTGGCCCGTGTCTCAAAATCTCTGATGTTACATTGCACAAGATAAAAATATATCATCATGAACAATAAAA
CTGTCTGCTTACATAAACAGTAATACAAGGGGTGTTATGAGCCATATTCAACGGGAAACGTCGAGGCCGC
GATTAAATTCCAACATGGATGCTGATTTATATGGGTATAAATGGGCTCGCGATAATGTCGGGCAATCAGG
TGCGACAATCTATCGCTTGTATGGGAAGCCCGATGCGCCAGAGTTGTTTCTGAAACATGGCAAAGGTAGC
GTTGCCAATGATGTTACAGATGAGATGGTCAGACTAAACTGGCTGACGGAATTTATGCCTCTTCCGACCA
TCAAGCATTTTATCCGTACTCCTGATGATGCATGGTTACTCACCACTGCGATCCCCGGAAAAACAGCATT
CCAGGTATTAGAAGAATATCCTGATTCAGGTGAAAATATTGTTGATGCGCTGGCAGTGTTCCTGCGCCGG
TTGCATTCGATTCCTGTTTGTAATTGTCCTTTTAACAGCGATCGCGTATTTCGTCTCGCTCAGGCGCAAT
CACGAATGAATAACGGTTTGGTTGATGCGAGTGATTTTGATGACGAGCGTAATGGCTGGCCTGTTGAACA
AGTCTGGAAAGAAATGCATAAACTTTTGCCATTCTCACCGGATTCAGTCGTCACTCATGGTGATTTCTCA
CTTGATAACCTTATTTTTGACGAGGGGAAATTAATAGGTTGTATTGATGTTGGACGAGTCGGAATCGCAG
ACCGATACCAGGATCTTGCCATCCTATGGAACTGCCTCGGTGAGTTTTCTCCTTCATTACAGAAACGGCT
TTTTCAAAAATATGGTATTGATAATCCTGATATGAATAAATTGCAGTTTCATTTGATGCTCGATGAGTTT
TTCTAATCAGAATTGGTTAATTGGTTGTAACACTGGCAGAGCATTACGCTGACTTGACGGGACGGCGCAA
GCTCATGACCAAAATCCCTTAACGTGAGTTACGCGTCGTTCCACTGAGCGTCAGACCCCGTAGAAAAGAT
CAAAGGATCTTCTTGAGATCCTTTTTTTCTGCGCGTAATCTGCTGCTTGCAAACAAAAAAACCACCGCTA
CCAGCGGTGGTTTGTTTGCCGGATCAAGAGCTACCAACTCTTTTTCCGAAGGTAACTGGCTTCAGCAGAG
CGCAGATACCAAATACTGTTCTTCTAGTGTAGCCGTAGTTAGGCCACCACTTCAAGAACTCTGTAGCACC
GCCTACATACCTCGCTCTGCTAATCCTGTTACCAGTGGCTGCTGCCAGTGGCGATAAGTCGTGTCTTACC
GGGTTGGACTCAAGACGATAGTTACCGGATAAGGCGCAGCGGTCGGGCTGAACGGGGGGTTCGTGCACAC
AGCCCAGCTTGGAGCGAACGACCTACACCGAACTGAGATACCTACAGCGTGAGCTATGAGAAAGCGCCAC
GCTTCCCGAAGGGAGAAAGGCGGACAGGTATCCGGTAAGCGGCAGGGTCGGAACAGGAGAGCGCACGAGG
GAGCTTCCAGGGGGAAACGCCTGGTATCTTTATAGTCCTGTCGGGTTTCGCCACCTCTGACTTGAGCGTC
GATTTTTGTGATGCTCGTCAGGGGGGCGGAGCCTATGGAAAAACGCCAGCAACGCGGCCTTTTTACGGTT
CCTGGCCTTTTGCTGGCCTTTTGCTCACATGTTCTTTCCTGCGTTATCCCCTGATTCTGTGGATAACCGT
ATTACCGCCTTTGAGTGAGCTGATACCGCTCGCCGCAGCCGAACGACCGAGCGCAGCGAGTCAGTGAGCG
AGGAAGCGGAAGAGCGCCCAATACGCAAACCGCCTCTCCCCGCGCGTTGGCCGATTCATTAATGCAGCTG
GCACGACAGGTTTCCCGACTGGAAAGCGGGCAGTGAGCGCAACGCAATTAATACGCGTACCGCTAGCCAG
GAAGAGTTTGTAGAAACGCAAAAAGGCCATCCGTCAGGATGGCCTTCTGCTTAGTTTGATGCCTGGCAGT
TTATGGCGGGCGTCCTGCCCGCCACCCTCCGGGCCGTTGCTTCACAACGTTCAAATCCGCTCCCGGCGGA
TTTGTCCTACTCAGGAGAGCGTTCACCGACAAACAACAGATAAAACGAAAGGCCCAGTCTTCCGACTGAG
CCTTTCGTTTTATTTGATGCCTGGCAGTTCCCTACTCTCGCGTTAACGCTAGCATGGATGTTTTCCCAGT
CACGACGTTGTAAAACGACGGCCAGTCTTAAGCTCGGGCCCTGCAGCTCTAGAGCTCGAATTCTACAGGT
CACTAATACCATCTAAGTAGTTGGTTCATAGTGACTGCATATGTTGTGTTTTACAGTATTATGTAGTCTG
TTTTTTATGCAAAATCTAATTTAATATATTGATATTTATATCATTTTACGTTTCTC
